Addgene plasmid #138978: pQP-CiRISB
Purpose: Light-controlled tri-directional targeting of endogenous proteins (cytoplasm-shifted)
Depositing lab: Vladislav Verkhusha. Depositing organization: University of Helsinki, Institute of Biomedicine. Publication: Optogenetic regulation of endogenous proteins. Redchuk TA, Karasev MM, Verkhusha PV, Donnelly SK, Hulsemann M, Virtanen J, Moore HM, Vartiainen MK, Hodgson L, Verkhusha VV. Nat Commun. 2020 Jan 30;11(1):605. doi: 10.1038/s41467-020-14460-4. PubMed 32001718.
Backbone
  Vector backbone: n/a
Growth in bacteria
  Bacterial resistance: Kanamycin, 50 μg/mL
  Growth temperature: 37°C
  Growth strain: DH5alpha
  Copy number: Unknown
Gene/Insert
  Gene/Insert name: NcoI-BphP1-CAAX-IRES2-iB(GFP)-NESmCherry- Q-PAS1-AsLOV2cNLS-NotI
Terms and licenses: Academic/Nonprofit Terms; Industry Terms: Not Available to Industry
How to cite: pQP-CiRISB was a gift from Vladislav Verkhusha (Addgene plasmid # 138978 ; http://n2t.net/addgene:138978 ; RRID:Addgene_138978)
