[The description below was written by a language model from this plasmid's Addgene catalogue record and pLannotate feature annotations shown in this document.]
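Description:
pQP-CiRISB is a 9,064 nt mammalian expression plasmid encoding a two-part optogenetic system for light-controlled, tri-directional relocalisation of endogenous proteins, in a variant whose resting distribution is shifted toward the cytoplasm. The record gives no named backbone. The annotated features show a high-copy ColE1/pUC-type origin, an f1 origin, and a NeoR/KanR cassette driven by tandem bacterial (AmpR) and SV40 early promoters with an HSV TK polyadenylation signal. This arrangement gives kanamycin selection in E. coli and could support G418 selection in mammalian cells.

The payload is a single bicistronic transcript driven by the CMV enhancer/promoter and terminated by an SV40 poly(A) signal. The first cistron encodes the bacterial phytochrome BphP1 from Rhodopseudomonas palustris fused to a C-terminal CAAX motif, annotated as a K-Ras fragment, which anchors it at the plasma membrane. An EMCV IRES2 then drives translation of the second cistron, a fusion named iB(GFP)-NES-mCherry-Q-PAS1-AsLOV2cNLS. iB(GFP) is an intrabody-type GFP binder, which the automated annotation detects as a "vsfGFP-0" fragment. It is followed by a nuclear export signal, mCherry for visualisation, and Q-PAS1, the BphP1 binding partner. The last module is an AsLOV2 domain, matched by the annotation tool to the related miniSOG, which cages a c-Myc-derived nuclear localisation signal.

By general knowledge of these modules, near-infrared light should induce BphP1–Q-PAS1 binding and recruit the fusion to the membrane. Blue light should uncage the NLS and drive nuclear import, while the NES favours the cytoplasm in the dark. Proteins bound by the intrabody would be carried along, so their location can be steered between three compartments.
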