Features (pLannotate 1.2.2; 22 found; start..end, strand, type, name):
      1..45      +  rep_origin     RSF ori (fragment): Plasmids containing the RSF 1030 origin of replication can be propagated in E. coli cells that contain additional plasmids with compatible origins.
    113..416     +  enhancer       CMV enhancer: human cytomegalovirus immediate early enhancer
    417..620     +  promoter       CMV promoter: human cytomegalovirus (CMV) immediate early promoter
    643..666     +  misc_feature   MCS (fragment): multiple cloning site
    670..1614    +  CDS            RpBphP1: RpBphP1 is a fluorescent protein published in 2012, derived from Rhodopseudomonas palustris.
   2914..2961    +  CDS            K-Ras (fragment): human small GTPase proto-oncoprotein
   2962..3018    +  misc_feature   MCS: multiple cloning site
   3020..3605    +  misc_feature   IRES2: internal ribosome entry site (IRES) of the encephalomyocarditis virus (EMCV)
   3620..3961    +  CDS            vsfGFP-0 (fragment): vsfGFP-0 is a basic (constitutively fluorescent) green fluorescent protein published in 2015, derived from Aequorea victoria. It has low acid sensitivity.
   4028..4735    +  CDS            mCherry: mCherry is a basic (constitutively fluorescent) red fluorescent protein published in 2004, derived from Discosoma sp.. It is reported to be a very rapidly-maturing monomer with low acid sensitivity.
   5363..5680    +  CDS            miniSOG: miniSOG is a basic (constitutively fluorescent) cyan fluorescent protein published in 2011, derived from Arabidopsis thaliana. It requires the cofactor flavin for fluorescence.
   5756..5779    +  CDS            c-myc NLS (fragment): nuclear localization signal of human c-Myc proto-oncogene (Dang and Lee, 1988)
   5798..5881    +  CDS            large T antigen (fragment): large T antigen from SV40 (simian virus 40)
   5904..6025    +  polyA_signal   SV40 poly(A) signal: SV40 polyadenylation signal
   6059..6487    -  rep_origin     f1 ori (sequence partly withheld): f1 bacteriophage origin of replication; arrow indicates direction of (+) strand synthesis
   6514..6618    +  promoter       AmpR promoter: bla
   6620..6977    +  promoter       SV40 promoter: SV40 enhancer and early promoter
   7012..7806    +  CDS            NeoR/KanR: aminoglycoside phosphotransferase from Tn5; aph(3')-II (or nptII); confers resistance to neomycin, kanamycin, and G418 (Geneticin®)
   7827..7979    +  CDS            ble (fragment): BLE_KLEPN - Experimental evidence at protein level: Swiss-Prot protein existence level 1. Binding protein with a strong affinity to the bleomycin family of antibiotics. Binds to CL990; an antimitotic-antibiotic compound. From Klebsiella pneumoniae.
   8038..8085    +  polyA_signal   HSV TK poly(A) signal: herpes simplex virus thymidine kinase polyadenylation signal (Cole and Stacy, 1985)
   8176..8192    -  polyA_signal   bGH poly(A) signal (fragment): bovine growth hormone polyadenylation signal
   8414..9002    +  rep_origin     ori: high-copy-number ColE1/pMB1/pBR322/pUC origin of replication
>Addgene plasmid #138978 | pQP-CiRISB | addgene full sequence | sequence record 292253 | Addgene NGS Result
CTTTCCTGCGTTATCCCCTGATTCTGTGGATAACCGTATTACCGCCATGCATTAGTTATTAATAGTAATC
AATTACGGGGTCATTAGTTCATAGCCCATATATGGAGTTCCGCGTTACATAACTTACGGTAAATGGCCCG
CCTGGCTGACCGCCCAACGACCCCCGCCCATTGACGTCAATAATGACGTATGTTCCCATAGTAACGCCAA
TAGGGACTTTCCATTGACGTCAATGGGTGGAGTATTTACGGTAAACTGCCCACTTGGCAGTACATCAAGT
GTATCATATGCCAAGTACGCCCCCTATTGACGTCAATGACGGTAAATGGCCCGCCTGGCATTATGCCCAG
TACATGACCTTATGGGACTTTCCTACTTGGCAGTACATCTACGTATTAGTCATCGCTATTACCATGGTGA
TGCGGTTTTGGCAGTACATCAATGGGCGTGGATAGCGGTTTGACTCACGGGGATTTCCAAGTCTCCACCC
CATTGACGTCAATGGGAGTTTGTTTTGGCACCAAAATCAACGGGACTTTCCAAAATGTCGTAACAACTCC
GCCCCATTGACGCAAATGGGCGGTAGGCGTGTACGGTGGGAGGTCTATATAAGCAGAGCTGGTTTAGTGA
ACCGTCAGATCCGCTAGCGCTACCGGACTCAGATCTACCATGGTGGCAGGTCATGCCTCTGGCAGCCCCG
CATTCGGGACCGCCGATCTTTCGAATTGCGAACGTGAAGAGATCCACCTCGCCGGCTCGATCCAGCCGCA
TGGCGCGCTTCTGGTCGTCAGCGAGCCGGATCATCGCATCATCCAGGCCAGCGCCAACGCCGCGGAATTT
CTGAATCTCGGAAGCGTGCTCGGCGTTCCGCTCGCCGAGATCGACGGCGATCTGTTGATCAAGATCCTGC
CGCATCTCGATCCCACCGCCGAAGGCATGCCGGTCGCGGTGCGCTGCCGGATCGGCAATCCCTCCACGGA
GTACGACGGTCTGATGCATCGGCCTCCGGAAGGCGGGCTGATCATCGAGCTCGAACGTGCCGGCCCGCCG
ATCGATCTGTCCGGCACGCTGGCGCCGGCGCTGGAGCGGATCCGCACGGCGGGCTCGCTGCGCGCGCTGT
GCGATGACACCGCGCTGCTGTTTCAGCAGTGCACCGGCTACGACCGGGTGATGGTGTATCGCTTCGACGA
GCAGGGCCACGGCGAAGTGTTCTCCGAGCGCCACGTGCCCGGGCTCGAATCCTATTTCGGCAACCGCTAT
CCGTCGTCGGACATTCCGCAGATGGCGCGGCGGCTGTACGAGCGGCAGCGCGTCCGCGTGCTGGTCGACG
TCAGCTATCAGCCGGTGCCGCTGGAGCCGCGGCTGTCGCCGCTGACCGGGCGCGATCTCGACATGTCGGG
CTGCTTCCTGCGCTCGATGTCGCCGATCCATCTGCAGTACCTGAAGAACATGGGCGTGCGCGCCACCCTG
GTGGTGTCGCTGGTGGTCGGCGGCAAGCTGTGGGGCCTGGTTGCCTGTCACCATTATCTGCCGCGCTTCA
TCCATTTCGAGCTGCGGGCGATCTGCGAACTGCTCGCCGAAGCGATCGCGACGCGGATCACCGCGCTTGA
GAGCTTCGCGCAGAGCCAGTCGGAGCTGTTCGTGCAGCGGCTCGAACAGCGCATGATCGAAGCGATCACC
CGTGAAGGCGATTGGCGCGCAGCGATTTTCGACACCAGCCAATCGATCCTGCAGCCGCTGCACGCCGACG
GTTGCGCGCTGGTGTACGAAGACCAGATCAGGACCATCGGTGACGTACCTTCCACGCAGGATGTTCGCGA
GATCGCCGGGTGGCTCGATCGCCAGCCACGTGCGGCGGTGACCTCGACCGCGTCGCTCGGTCTCGACGTG
CCGGAGCTCGCGCATCTGACGCGGATGGCGAGCGGCGTGGTCGCGGCGCCGATTTCGGATCATCGCGGCG
AGTTTCTGATGTGGTTCCGCCCCGAGCGCGTCCACACCGTTACCTGGGGCGGCGATCCGAAGAAGCCGTT
CACGATGGGCGATACACCGGCGGATCTGTCGCCGCGGCGCTCCTTCGCCAAATGGCATCAGGTTGTCGAA
GGCACGTCCGATCCGTGGACGGCCGCCGATCTCGCCGCGGCTCGCACCATCGGTCAGACCGTCGCCGACA
TCGTGCTGCAATTCCGCGCGGTGCGGACACTGATCGCCCGCGAACAGTACGAACAGTTTTCGTCCCAGGT
GCACGCTTCGATGCAGCCGGTGCTGATCACCGACGCCGAAGGCCGCATCCTGCTGATGAACGACTCGTTC
CGCGACATGTTGCCGGCGGGGTCGCCATCCGCCGTCCATCTCGACGATCTCGCCGGGTTCTTCGTCGAAT
CGAACGATTTCCTGCGCAACGTCGCCGAACTGATCGATCACGGCCGCGGGTGGCGCGGCGAAGTTCTGCT
GCGCGGCGCAGGTAATCGCCCGTTGCCGCTGGCAGTGCGCGCCGATCCGGTGACGCGCACGGAGGACCAG
TCGCTCGGCTTCGTGCTGATCTTCAGCGACGCTACCGATCGTCGCACCGCAGATGCCGCACGCACGCGTT
TCCAGGAAGGCATTCTTGCCAGCGCACGTCCCGGCGTGCGGCTCGACTCCAAGTCCGACCTCTTGCACGA
GAAGCTGCTGTCCGCGCTGGTCGAGAACGCGCAGCTTGCCGCATTGGAAATTACTTACGGCGTCGAGACC
GGACGCATCGCCGAGCTGCTCGAAGGCGTTCGCCAGTCGATGCTGCGCACCGCCGAAGTGCTCGGCCATC
TGGTGCAGCACGCGGCGCGCACGGCCGGCAGCGACAGCTCGAGCAATGGCTCGCAGAACAAGAAGGCTAG
CAGTGCTGGCGGTAGTGCTGGTAGTGCTGGTCGTACGGCCAGCGGTAAAAAGAAGAAAAAGAAGTCAAAG
ACAAAGTGTGTAATTATGTAAAGATCTCGAGCTCAAGCTTCGAATTCTGCAGTCGACGGTACCGCGGGCC
CGGGATCCGCCCCTCTCCCTCCCCCCCCCCCTAACGTTACTGGCCGAAGCCGCTTGGAATAAGGCCGGTG
TGCGTTTGTCTATATGTTATTTTCCACCATATTGCCGTCTTTTGGCAATGTGAGGGCCCGGAAACCTGGC
CCTGTCTTCTTGACGAGCATTCCTAGGGGTCTTTCCCCTCTCGCCAAAGGAATGCAAGGTCTGTTGAATG
TCGTGAAGGAAGCAGTTCCTCTGGAAGCTTCTTGAAGACAAACAACGTCTGTAGCGACCCTTTGCAGGCA
GCGGAACCCCCCACCTGGCGACAGGTGCCTCTGCGGCCAAAAGCCACGTGTATAAGATACACCTGCAAAG
GCGGCACAACCCCAGTGCCACGTTGTGAGTTGGATAGTTGTGGAAAGAGTCAAATGGCTCTCCTCAAGCG
TATTCAACAAGGGGCTGAAGGATGCCCAGAAGGTACCCCATTGTATGGGATCTGATCTGGGGCCTCGGTA
CACATGCTTTACATGTGTTTAGTCGAGGTTAAAAAAACGTCTAGGCCCCCCGAACCACGGGGACGTGGTT
TTCCTTTGAAAAACACGATGATAATATGGCCACAAACCGGTCCATGGATCAAGTCCAACTGGTGGAGTCT
GGTGGCGCTTTGGTGCAGCCAGGTGGCTCTCTGCGTTTGTCCTGTGCCGCTTCTGGCTTCCCAGTGAACC
GCTATTCCATGCGCTGGTATCGCCAGGCTCCAGGCAAAGAGCGTGAGTGGGTAGCCGGTATGTCCAGCGC
GGGTGATCGTAGCTCCTATGAAGACTCCGTGAAGGGCCGTTTCACCATCAGCCGTGACGATGCCCGTAAC
ACGGTGTATCTGCAAATGAACAGCTTGAAACCTGAAGATACGGCCGTGTATTACTGTAATGTGAACGTGG
GCTTCGAGTATTGGGGCCAAGGCACCCAGGTCACCGTCTCCAGCGGTGGCGGTGGATCTGACCGGTCCAT
GGGAATTGATCTCTCAGGATTAACACTGCAGACTAGTATGGTGAGCAAGGGCGAGGAGGATAACATGGCC
ATCATCAAGGAGTTCATGCGCTTCAAGGTGCACATGGAGGGCTCCGTGAACGGCCACGAGTTCGAGATCG
AGGGCGAGGGCGAGGGCCGCCCCTACGAGGGCACCCAGACCGCCAAGCTGAAGGTGACCAAGGGTGGCCC
CCTGCCCTTCGCCTGGGACATCCTGTCCCCTCAGTTCATGTACGGCTCCAAGGCCTACGTGAAGCACCCC
GCCGACATCCCCGACTACTTGAAGCTGTCCTTCCCCGAGGGCTTCAAGTGGGAGCGCGTGATGAACTTCG
AGGACGGCGGCGTGGTGACCGTGACCCAGGACTCCTCCCTGCAGGACGGCGAGTTCATCTACAAGGTGAA
GCTGCGCGGCACCAACTTCCCCTCCGACGGCCCCGTAATGCAGAAGAAGACCATGGGCTGGGAGGCCTCC
TCCGAGCGGATGTACCCCGAGGACGGCGCCCTGAAGGGCGAGATCAAGCAGAGGCTGAAGCTGAAGGACG
GCGGCCACTACGACGCTGAGGTCAAGACCACCTACAAGGCCAAGAAGCCCGTGCAGCTGCCCGGCGCCTA
CAACGTCAACATCAAGTTGGACATCACCTCCCACAACGAGGACTACACCATCGTGGAACAGTACGAACGC
GCCGAGGGCCGCCACTCCACCGGCGGCATGGACGAGCTGTACAAGAGTGCTGGTGGGTCCGCCGGCGGGA
GTGCTGGCGGTAGTGCCGGCGGTAGTTCTAGAGGCAAGAACATGCAGGCGGTCACCGAGCTGCATTCCCG
GCTGATCGCTGCGCAGCAGGCGATGGAGCGCGACTATTGGCGGTTGCGTGAATTGGAGACTCGCTACCGC
CTGGTGTTCGACGCTGCCGCCGATGCGGTGATGATCGTCTCCGCCGGCGACATGCGCATCGTCGAAGCCA
ACCGGGCGGCGGTGAATGCGATCAGCCGCGTCGAGCGCGGCAATGACGACCTTGCGGGGCGTGATTTCCT
CGCCGAAGTGGCGGCTGCCGATCGCGATGCGGTGCGCGACATGCTGGCCCAGGTGCGTCAGCGCGGCACC
GCACTCAGCGTCCTCGTTCATCTCGGCCGTTACGACCGCGCCTGGATGCTGCGCGGTTCGCTGATGTCGT
CCGAGCGTCGTCAGGTTTTCCTGCTGCACTTCACCCCGGTGACCACGACTCCCGCGATCGACGACGACGA
CAAAGGTGTCGTTGCTTCTGCTGCCGACGGTGCAGAGGGCGCCTCAGACGACGCAGAGGATGAATTCCCG
GCTAGCGGCGCCGGCGCCTTTTTGGCTACTACACTTGAACGTATTGAGAAGAACTTTGTCATTACTGACC
CAAGGTTGCCAGATAATCCCATTATATTCGCGTCCGATAGTTTCTTGCAGTTGACAGAATATAGCCGTGA
AGAAATTTTGGGAAGAAACTGCAGGTTTCTACAAGGTCCTGAAACTGATCGCGCGACAGTGAGAAAAATT
AGAGATGCCATAGATAACCAAACAGAGGTCACTGTTCAGCTGATTAATTATACAAAGAGTGGTAAAAAGT
TCTGGAACCTCTTTCACTTGCAGCCTATGCGAGATCAGAAGGGAGATGTCCAGTACTTTATTGGGGTTCA
GTTGGATGGAACTGAGCATGTCCGAGATGCTGCCGAGAGAGAGGGCGTTATGCTGGCCAAGAAGACCGCC
GAGAACATCGACATGGCTGCCAAGAGGGTCAAGTTGGACTGAGCGGCCGCGACTCTAGATCATAATCAGC
CATACCACATTTGTAGAGGTTTTACTTGCTTTAAAAAACCTCCCACACCTCCCCCTGAACCTGAAACATA
AAATGAATGCAATTGTTGTTGTTAACTTGTTTATTGCAGCTTATAATGGTTACAAATAAAGCAATAGCAT
CACAAATTTCACAAATAAAGCATTTTTTTCACTGCATTCTAGTTGTGGTTTGTCCAAACTCATCAATGTA
TCTTAAGGCGTAAATTGTAAGCGTTAATATTTTGTTAAAATTCGCGTTAAATTTTTGTTAAATCAGCTCA
TTTTTTAACCAATAGGCCGAAATCGGCAAAATCCCTTATAAATCAAAAGAATAGACCGAGATAGGGT
[37 nt withheld, positions 6158-6194]
AAAGAACGTGGACTCCAACGTCAAAGG
[49 nt withheld, positions 6222-6270]
T
[91 nt withheld, positions 6272-6362]
G
[124 nt withheld, positions 6364-6487]
CAGGTGGCACTTTTCGGGGAAATGTGCGCGGAACCCCTATTTGTTTATTTTTCTAAATACATTCAAATAT
GTATCCGCTCATGAGACAATAACCCTGATAAATGCTTCAATAATATTGAAAAAGGAAGAGTCCTGAGGCG
GAAAGAACCAGCTGTGGAATGTGTGTCAGTTAGGGTGTGGAAAGTCCCCAGGCTCCCCAGCAGGCAGAAG
TATGCAAAGCATGCATCTCAATTAGTCAGCAACCAGGTGTGGAAAGTCCCCAGGCTCCCCAGCAGGCAGA
AGTATGCAAAGCATGCATCTCAATTAGTCAGCAACCATAGTCCCGCCCCTAACTCCGCCCATCCCGCCCC
TAACTCCGCCCAGTTCCGCCCATTCTCCGCCCCATGGCTGACTAATTTTTTTTATTTATGCAGAGGCCGA
GGCCGCCTCGGCCTCTGAGCTATTCCAGAAGTAGTGAGGAGGCTTTTTTGGAGGCCTAGGCTTTTGCAAA
GATCGATCAAGAGACAGGATGAGGATCGTTTCGCATGATTGAACAAGATGGATTGCACGCAGGTTCTCCG
GCCGCTTGGGTGGAGAGGCTATTCGGCTATGACTGGGCACAACAGACAATCGGCTGCTCTGATGCCGCCG
TGTTCCGGCTGTCAGCGCAGGGGCGCCCGGTTCTTTTTGTCAAGACCGACCTGTCCGGTGCCCTGAATGA
ACTGCAAGACGAGGCAGCGCGGCTATCGTGGCTGGCCACGACGGGCGTTCCTTGCGCAGCTGTGCTCGAC
GTTGTCACTGAAGCGGGAAGGGACTGGCTGCTATTGGGCGAAGTGCCGGGGCAGGATCTCCTGTCATCTC
ACCTTGCTCCTGCCGAGAAAGTATCCATCATGGCTGATGCAATGCGGCGGCTGCATACGCTTGATCCGGC
TACCTGCCCATTCGACCACCAAGCGAAACATCGCATCGAGCGAGCACGTACTCGGATGGAAGCCGGTCTT
GTCGATCAGGATGATCTGGACGAAGAGCATCAGGGGCTCGCGCCAGCCGAACTGTTCGCCAGGCTCAAGG
CGAGCATGCCCGACGGCGAGGATCTCGTCGTGACCCATGGCGATGCCTGCTTGCCGAATATCATGGTGGA
AAATGGCCGCTTTTCTGGATTCATCGACTGTGGCCGGCTGGGTGTGGCGGACCGCTATCAGGACATAGCG
TTGGCTACCCGTGATATTGCTGAAGAGCTTGGCGGCGAATGGGCTGACCGCTTCCTCGTGCTTTACGGTA
TCGCCGCTCCCGATTCGCAGCGCATCGCCTTCTATCGCCTTCTTGACGAGTTCTTCTGAGCGGGACTCTG
GGGTTCGAAATGACCGACCAAGCGACGCCCAACCTGCCATCACGAGATTTCGATTCCACCGCCGCCTTCT
ATGAAAGGTTGGGCTTCGGAATCGTTTTCCGGGACGCCGGCTGGATGATCCTCCAGCGCGGGGATCTCAT
GCTGGAGTTCTTCGCCCACCCTAGGGGGAGGCTAACTGAAACACGGAAGGAGACAATACCGGAAGGAACC
CGCGCTATGACGGCAATAAAAAGACAGAATAAAACGCACGGTGTTGGGTCGTTTGTTCATAAACGCGGGG
TTCGGTCCCAGGGCTGGCACTCTGTCGATACCCCACCGAGACCCCATTGGGGCCAATACGCCCGCGTTTC
TTCCTTTTCCCCACCCCACCCCCCAAGTTCGGGTGAAGGCCCAGGGCTCGCAGCCAACGTCGGGGCGGCA
GGCCCTGCCATAGCCTCAGGTTACTCATATATACTTTAGATTGATTTAAAACTTCATTTTTAATTTAAAA
GGATCTAGGTGAAGATCCTTTTTGATAATCTCATGACCAAAATCCCTTAACGTGAGTTTTCGTTCCACTG
AGCGTCAGACCCCGTAGAAAAGATCAAAGGATCTTCTTGAGATCCTTTTTTTCTGCGCGTAATCTGCTGC
TTGCAAACAAAAAAACCACCGCTACCAGCGGTGGTTTGTTTGCCGGATCAAGAGCTACCAACTCTTTTTC
CGAAGGTAACTGGCTTCAGCAGAGCGCAGATACCAAATACTGTTCTTCTAGTGTAGCCGTAGTTAGGCCA
CCACTTCAAGAACTCTGTAGCACCGCCTACATACCTCGCTCTGCTAATCCTGTTACCAGTGGCTGCTGCC
AGTGGCGATAAGTCGTGTCTTACCGGGTTGGACTCAAGACGATAGTTACCGGATAAGGCGCAGCGGTCGG
GCTGAACGGGGGGTTCGTGCACACAGCCCAGCTTGGAGCGAACGACCTACACCGAACTGAGATACCTACA
GCGTGAGCTATGAGAAAGCGCCACGCTTCCCGAAGGGAGAAAGGCGGACAGGTATCCGGTAAGCGGCAGG
GTCGGAACAGGAGAGCGCACGAGGGAGCTTCCAGGGGGAAACGCCTGGTATCTTTATAGTCCTGTCGGGT
TTCGCCACCTCTGACTTGAGCGTCGATTTTTGTGATGCTCGTCAGGGGGGCGGAGCCTATGGAAAAACGC
CAGCAACGCGGCCTTTTTACGGTTCCTGGCCTTTTGCTGGCCTTTTGCTCACATGTT
